>Addgene plasmid #74625 | pKHR8 | addgene full sequence | sequence record 200444 | Addgene NGS Result
ATCTTGAAGTTGGCCTTGATGCCGTTCTTCTGCTTGTCGGCGGTGATATAGACGTTGTGGCTGTTGTAGT
TGTACTCCAGCTTGTGCCCCAGGATGTTGCCGTCCTCCTTGAAGTCGATGCCCTTCAGCTCGATGCGGTT
CACCAGGGTGTCGCCCTCGAACTTCACCTCGGCGCGGGTCTTGTAGTTGCCGTCGTCCTTGAAGAAGATG
GTGCGCTCCTGGACGTAGCCTTCGGGCATGGCGGACTTGAAGAAGTCGTGCTGCTTCATGTGGTCGGGGT
AGCGGGCGAAGCACTGCAGGCCGTAGCCCAGGGTGGTCACGAGGGTGGGCCAGGGCACGGGCAGCTTGCC
GGTGGTGCAGATCAGCTTCAGGGTCAGCTTGCCGTAGGTGGCATCGCCCTCGCCCTCGCCGGACACGCTG
AACTTGTGGCCGTTTACGTCGCCGTCCAGCTCGACCAGGATGGGCACCACCCCGGTGAACAGCTCCTCGC
CCTTGCTCACCATGTTGTCAGACCTGGTAACTCCTTACTGTAACTTATTGCACCTGATGAACAAAAGATG
TGAACTGAACGCAAGTAGGAGGCTAATAGAGGCTAGTACAGTACAAAGATCCCCAAATGATGTGTGCCGG
CCTTAGTGGAGGCAGACCCCTGGTTATATACCTGTGCTGCAGAAAGAGGGGCTTACAAATGGATCTCTCT
GGAATGGCATTATCTCATGGTGGGAACAGTGTTGTCAGCAGAATCAGCGGGGTGGACTCTGACCTGAGAA
TGACAGTCTAGCACTGAATGGCTCAGACAATACTCTTGTGGCCAACTATCACCGGAAAATAAGTGCCTGC
CAAAACAAACCAGACCAGATGAAGCTACATGGCTGTAGAACGTCAGTATTTAATGTGTTGTGGCCACTTG
GTTCACCAGATTTAAGAGCTAATTTTTTTAAATATCACAGATAATCAATCGCTTTTTTTTTTTCTTGACT
GAAAAGCTTAGACTGGAAAATTCTTTGAAAAAGTTTGCACTACAGAAAATAAATACATAACATCCTGCAC
TGAATGCACACTATTAATGAAGTTCCTATTCTCTAGAAAGTATAGGAACTTCAATAACTTCGTATAGCAT
ACATTATACGAAGTTATGATATCAAGCTTATCGATACCGTCGACCTCGAGAAATCAGTTGTGTTAAATAA
GAGACATTCAAAATAAATGTAAATGAGCTCTCCAAATCAGCAGACTTAACATTCTTTAAAATGATTGATT
CAATAGTGATAAAAATCAGGCATAGCCAGTTGTAACTTTAGATAAATTACAGAAAATGTCAAATACAGAG
AACCGATTCTTTTTTATGATACATCCAAGCACACATTTAACACAATCCAGGCAAACCCCGAATTTCACAG
TCACAAGCACTGTTTGTACAAGAGCTTTGCCTAAGGACACACAGTCTCTATAAGTCCAGGTCGTTGGTTT
CACTCTTATTTTAAACATGTGACATTTTTCCTGCCATCCTGTCTTAGGCTGCTGTTTGCTTCATTCCATG
TCACATTAAATTCCTCAGTAGCACCTTTTACACACACAGCCAATCTTTTCCAGAAAATTCAATTGCTTTG
AAGAGATAATGTGTGAACAAATCCATTTAGAAAAGGAAAATTAAGAATTTGTAAAATCATCTGTAAATTG
TTGGCATTCTTCTGTATATGAACATCACATCATTTACAGGTAAAGGTCTGGTCATTAATTATATGACAAT
TTACTGGTATTATTTTGTGAAAGGGGCTATTTTCAATGCGTTCATCCATCCTTTTCATCCCTCAAATCTC
TCATTCACGTCCCCCTCCCCATCTGCACACTTTATCTCATTTTCCACCCTGCTGGAATCTGAGCACTTGT
GCAGTTATCAGGGCTCCTGTATTTAGGAGGCTCTGGGTGTCCATGTAGGGGACGAACAGAAACACTGCAG
ACCTTTATAGAAGAACAATTGATAAGAGTCCTCATACATAAAGACTCCATTAGTAAGCCAGTGACCCAGG
AGCCCAGACCAACAGCAAAGCAGACAGTGACCATGGTGAGCAAGGGCGAGGACGACAACATGGCCATCAT
CAAGGAGTTCATGCGCTTCAAGGTGCACATGGAGGGCTCCGTGAACGGCCACGAGTTCGAGATCGAGGGC
GAGGGCGAGGGCCGCCCCTACGAGGGCACCCAGACCGCCAAGCTGAAGGTGACCAAGGGCGGCCCCCTGC
CCTTCGCCTGGGACATCCTGTCCCCTCAGTTCATGTACGGCTCCAAGGCCTACGTGAAGCACCCCGCCGA
CATCCCCGACTACTTGAAGCTGTCCTTCCCCGAGGGCTTCAAGTGGGAGCGCGTGATGAACTTCGAGGAC
GGCGGCGTGGTGACCGTGACCCAGGACTCCTCCCTGCAGGACGGCGAGTTCATCTACAAGGTGAAGCTGC
GCGGCACCAACTTCCCCTCCGACGGCCCCGTAATGCAGAAGAAGACCATGGGCTGGGAGGCCTCCTCCGA
GCGGATGTACCCCGAGGACGGCGCCCTGAAGGGCGAGATCAAGCAGAGGCTGAAGCTGAAGGACGGCGGC
CACTACGACGCCGAGGTCAAGACCACCTACAAGGCCAAGAAGCCCGTGCAGCTGCCCGGCGCCTACAACG
TCAACATCAAGCTGGACATCACCTCCCACAACGAGGACTACACCATCGTGGAACAGTACGAGCGCGCCGA
GGGCCGCCACTCCACCGGCGGCATGGACGAGCTGTACAAGTAAGGCGCGCCTCTAGAACTATAGTGAGTC
GTATTACGTAGATCCAGACATGATAAGATACATTGATGAGTTTGGACAAACCACAACTAGAATGCAGTGA
AAAAAATGCTTTATTTGTGAAATTTGTGATGCTATTGCTTTATTTGTAACCATTATAAGCTGCAATAAAC
AAGTTAACAACAACAATTGCATTCATTTTATGTTTCAGGTTCAGGGGGAGGTGTGGGAGGTTTTTTTCGA
GCCGCCATTACCCTGTTATCCCTACCCGAATACCCGACTAAAGGACCGGTACCAGCTTTTGTTCCCTTTA
GTGAGGGTTAATTTCGAGCTTGGCGTAATCATGGTCATAGCTGTTTCCTGTGTGAAATTGTTATCCGCTC
ACAATTCCACACAACATACGAGCCGGAAGCATAAAGTGTAAAGCCTGGGGTGCCTAATGAGTGAGCTAAC
TCACATTAATTGCGTTGCGCTCACTGCCCGCTTTCCAGTCGGGAAACCTGTCGTGCCAGCTGCATTAATG
AATCGGCCAACGCGCGGGGAGAGGCGGTTTGCGTATTGGGCGCTCTTCCGCTTCCTCGCTCACTGACTCG
CTGCGCTCGGTCGTTCGGCTGCGGCGAGCGGTATCAGCTCACTCAAAGGCGGTAATACGGTTATCCACAG
AATCAGGGGATAACGCAGGAAAGAACATGTGAGCAAAAGGCCAGCAAAAGGCCAGGAACCGTAAAAAGGC
CGCGTTGCTGGCGTTTTTCCATAGGCTCCGCCCCCCTGACGAGCATCACAAAAATCGACGCTCAAGTCAG
AGGTGGCGAAACCCGACAGGACTATAAAGATACCAGGCGTTTCCCCCTGGAAGCTCCCTCGTGCGCTCTC
CTGTTCCGACCCTGCCGCTTACCGGATACCTGTCCGCCTTTCTCCCTTCGGGAAGCGTGGCGCTTTCTCA
TAGCTCACGCTGTAGGTATCTCAGTTCGGTGTAGGTCGTTCGCTCCAAGCTGGGCTGTGTGCACGAACCC
CCCGTTCAGCCCGACCGCTGCGCCTTATCCGGTAACTATCGTCTTGAGTCCAACCCGGTAAGACACGACT
TATCGCCACTGGCAGCAGCCACTGGTAACAGGATTAGCAGAGCGAGGTATGTAGGCGGTGCTACAGAGTT
CTTGAAGTGGTGGCCTAACTACGGCTACACTAGAAGAACAGTATTTGGTATCTGCGCTCTGCTGAAGCCA
GTTACCTTCGGAAAAAGAGTTGGTAGCTCTTGATCCGGCAAACAAACCACCGCTGGTAGCGGTGGTTTTT
TTGTTTGCAAGCAGCAGATTACGCGCAGAAAAAAAGGATCTCAAGAAGATCCTTTGATCTTTTCTACGGG
GTCTGACGCTCAGTGGAACGAAAACTCACGTTAAGGGATTTTGGTCATGAGATTATCAAAAAGGATCTTC
ACCTAGATCCTTTTAAATTAAAAATGAAGTTTTAAATCAATCTAAAGTATATATGAGTAAACTTGGTCTG
ACAGTTACCAATGCTTAATCAGTGAGGCACCTATCTCAGCGATCTGTCTATTTCGTTCATCCATAGTTGC
CTGACTCCCCGTCGTGTAGATAACTACGATACGGGAGGGCTTACCATCTGGCCCCAGTGCTGCAATGATA
CCGCGAGACCCACGCTCACCGGCTCCAGATTTATCAGCAATAAACCAGCCAGCCGGAAGGGCCGAGCGCA
GAAGTGGTCCTGCAACTTTATCCGCCTCCATCCAGTCTATTAATTGTTGCCGGGAAGCTAGAGTAAGTAG
TTCGCCAGTTAATAGTTTGCGCAACGTTGTTGCCATTGCTACAGGCATCGTGGTGTCACGCTCGTCGTTT
GGTATGGCTTCATTCAGCTCCGGTTCCCAACGATCAAGGCGAGTTACATGATCCCCCATGTTGTGCAAAA
AAGCGGTTAGCTCCTTCGGTCCTCCGATCGTTGTCAGAAGTAAGTTGGCCGCAGTGTTATCACTCATGGT
TATGGCAGCACTGCATAATTCTCTTACTGTCATGCCATCCGTAAGATGCTTTTCTGTGACTGGTGAGTAC
TCAACCAAGTCATTCTGAGAATAGTGTATGCGGCGACCGAGTTGCTCTTGCCCGGCGTCAATACGGGATA
ATACCGCGCCACATAGCAGAACTTTAAAAGTGCTCATCATTGGAAAACGTTCTTCGGGGCGAAAACTCTC
AAGGATCTTACCGCTGTTGAGATCCAGTTCGATGTAACCCACTCGTGCACCCAACTGATCTTCAGCATCT
TTTACTTTCACCAGCGTTTCTGGGTGAGCAAAAACAGGAAGGCAAAATGCCGCAAAAAAGGGAATAAGGG
CGACACGGAAATGTTGAATACTCATACTCTTCCTTTTTCAATATTATTGAAGCATTTATCAGGGTTATTG
TCTCATGAGCGGATACATATTTGAATGTATTTAGAAAAATAAACAAATAGGGGTTCCGCGCACATTTCCC
CGAAAAGTGCCACCTAAATTGTAAGCGTTAATATTTTGTTAAAATTCGCGTTAAATTTTTGTTAAATCAG
CTCATTTTTTAACCAATAGGCCGAAATCGGCAAAATCCCTTATAAATCAAAAGAATAGACCGAGATAGGG
TTGAGTGTTGTTCCAGTTTGGAACAAGAGTCCACTATTAAAGAACGTGGACTCCAACGTCAAAGG
[49 nt withheld, positions 5456-5504]
T
[91 nt withheld, positions 5506-5596]
G
[124 nt withheld, positions 5598-5721]
CCCATTCGCCATTCAGGCTGCGCAACTGTTGGGAAGGGCGATCGGTGCGGGCCTCTTCGCTATTACGCCA
GCTGGCGAAAGGGGGATGTGCTGCAAGGCGATTAAGTTGGGTAACGCCAGGGTTTTCCCAGTCACGACGT
TGTAAAACGACGGCCAGTGAATTGTAATACGACTCACTATAGGGCGAATTGGAGCTCCACCGCGGTGGCG
GCCAGGTCCTTTAGTCGGGTATTCGGGTAGGGATAACAGGGTAATGGCGGCCGCTCTAGAACTAGTGGAT
CCCCCGGGCTGCAGGAATTCGAAGTTCCTATTCTCTAGAAAGTATAGGAACTTCTTAAAAAACCTCCCAC
ACCTCCCCCTGAACCTGAAACATAAAATGAATGCAATTGTTGTTGTTAACTTGTTTATTGCAGCTTATAA
TGGTTACAAATAAAGCAATAGCATCACAAATTTCACAAATAAAGCATTTTTTTCACTGCATTCTAGTTGT
GGTTTGTCCAAACTCATCAATGTATCTTATCATGTCTGGATCATCATCGATGGTACCCACCGCGGTGGCG
GCGATCTCTCCCCAGCATGCCTGCTATTGTCTTCCCAATCCTCCCCCTTGCTGTCCTGCCCCACCCCACC
CCCCAGAATAGAATGACACCTACTCAGACAATGCGATGCAATTTCCTCATTTTATTAGGAAAGGACAGTG
GGAGTGGCACCTTCCAGGGTCAAGGAAGGCACGGGGGAGGGGCAAACAACAGATGGCTGGCAACTAGAAG
GCACAGTCGAGGCTGATCAGCGGGCCGCTTTACTTGTACAGCTCGTCCATGCCGAGAGTGATCCCGGCGG
CGGTCACGAACTCCAGCAGGACCATGTGATCGCGCTTCTCGTTGGGGTCTTTGCTCAGGGCGGACTGGTA
GCTCAGGTAGTGGTTGTCGGGCAGCAGCACGGGGCCGTCGCCGATGGGGGTGTTCTGCTGGTAGTGGTCG
GCGAGCTGCACGCCGCCGTCCTCGATGTTGTGGCGG
Features (pLannotate 1.2.2; 23 found; start..end, strand, type, name):
   1069..1102    +  protein_bind   FRT (minimal): supports FLP-mediated excision but not integration (Turan and Bode, 2011) FLP recombinase from the Saccharomyces cerevisiae 2μ plasmid
   1104..1137    +  protein_bind   loxP: Cre-mediated recombination occurs in the 8-bp core sequence (GCATACAT). Cre recombinase
   1138..1170    +  misc_feature   MCS (fragment): pBluescript multiple cloning site
   2063..2770    +  CDS            mCherry: mCherry is a basic (constitutively fluorescent) red fluorescent protein published in 2004, derived from Discosoma sp.. It is reported to be a very rapidly-maturing monomer with low acid sensitivity.
   2789..2806    -  promoter       T7 promoter (fragment): promoter for bacteriophage T7 RNA polymerase
   2811..2945    -  polyA_signal   SV40 poly(A) signal: SV40 polyadenylation signal
   3075..3093    -  promoter       T3 promoter: promoter for bacteriophage T3 RNA polymerase
   3138..3154    -  protein_bind   lac operator: The lac repressor binds to the lac operator to inhibit transcription in E. coli. This inhibition can be relieved by adding lactose or isopropyl-β-D-thiogalactopyranoside (IPTG). lac repressor encoded by lacI
   3162..3192    -  promoter       lac promoter: promoter for the E. coli lac operon
   3207..3228    -  protein_bind   CAP binding site: CAP binding activates transcription in the presence of cAMP. E. coli catabolite activator protein
   3241..3333    -  CDS            lacI (fragment): lac repressor; lacI; The lac repressor binds to the lac operator to inhibit transcription in E. coli. This inhibition can be relieved by adding lactose or isopropyl-β-D-thiogalactopyranoside (IPTG).
   3516..4104    -  rep_origin     ori: high-copy-number ColE1/pMB1/pBR322/pUC origin of replication
   4275..5135    -  CDS            AmpR: β-lactamase; bla; confers resistance to ampicillin, carbenicillin, and related antibiotics
   5136..5240    -  promoter       AmpR promoter: bla
   5293..5721    -  rep_origin     f1 ori (sequence partly withheld): f1 bacteriophage origin of replication; arrow indicates direction of (+) strand synthesis
   5726..5883    -  CDS            lacZα (fragment): LacZα fragment of β-galactosidase; lacZ fragment
   5886..5904    +  promoter       T7 promoter: promoter for bacteriophage T7 RNA polymerase
   5913..5934    +  misc_feature   MCS (fragment): pBluescript multiple cloning site
   5976..6023    +  misc_feature   MCS (fragment): pBluescript multiple cloning site
   6022..6055    +  protein_bind   FRT (minimal): supports FLP-mediated excision but not integration (Turan and Bode, 2011) FLP recombinase from the Saccharomyces cerevisiae 2μ plasmid
   6119..6253    +  polyA_signal   SV40 poly(A) signal: SV40 polyadenylation signal
   6290..6497    -  polyA_signal   bGH poly(A) signal: bovine growth hormone polyadenylation signal
   6521..503     -  CDS            Venus (across the origin): yellow fluorescent protein (YFP) with fast and efficient maturation (Nagai et al., 2002) mammalian codon-optimized
