[The description below was written by a language model from this plasmid's Addgene catalogue record, the feature table of its GenBank file and pLannotate feature annotations shown in this document.]
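Description:
pKHR8 is a high-copy, ampicillin-selected bacterial plasmid built on the pKHR4 backbone, whose features are those of a pBluescript-type vector: a ColE1/pUC origin, f1 origin, AmpR, lac promoter/operator remnants, a lacZα fragment, and flanking T7 and T3 promoters. It belongs to a series of zebrafish vectors with Cre/lox elements, described in a publication on precise editing of the zebrafish genome. The record states that it derives from pKHR5 and carries an additional heart reporter at the 3′ end of the multiple cloning site, as in pKHR7.

The first payload is a recombinase-flanked lens reporter in which the alpha-crystallin promoter drives Venus. In the full-sequence annotation, the Venus coding sequence lies on the reverse strand relative to the T7 promoter and is followed by a bGH polyadenylation signal, with an SV40 poly(A) signal nearby. Two minimal FRT sites in the same orientation bracket this cassette, so FLP recombinase can excise it, and a single loxP site sits immediately beyond the downstream FRT and would remain after excision. MCS fragments lie on either side of the cassette and could accept cloned sequences, although the record does not spell out how they are used. The second payload, beyond the 3′ cloning sites, is cmlc2::mCherry, which expresses red fluorescence in the heart. The annotated SV40 poly(A) signal next to it is marked on the opposite strand. The two promoters are named in the catalogue fields but are not annotated in the feature table.

The two tissue-specific reporters offer separate visual markers, yellow lens and red heart, for screening fish that carry plasmid-derived sequences. The accompanying GenBank record covers only about 960 bp, from the T7 promoter into the end of Venus, which it labels as a C-terminal Venus fragment.
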