Addgene plasmid #74625: pKHR8
Purpose: a plasmid derived from pKHR5: in addition to Venus reporter gene, it also contains cmlc2::mCherry (red heart) reporter gene at 3’ end of the mcs as pKHR7. Genbank accession number is KU144825.
Depositing lab: David Grunwald. Depositing organization: University of Utah. Publication: Precise Editing of the Zebrafish Genome Made Simple and Efficient. Hoshijima K, Jurynec MJ, Grunwald DJ. Dev Cell. 2016 Mar 21;36(6):654-67. doi: 10.1016/j.devcel.2016.02.015. PubMed 27003937.
Backbone
  Vector backbone: pKHR4
  Backbone size w/o insert (bp): 3048
  Vector type: Cre/Lox ; Zebrafish Expression
Growth in bacteria
  Bacterial resistance: Ampicillin, 100 μg/mL
  Growth temperature: 37°C
  Growth strain: DH5alpha
  Copy number: High Copy
Gene/Insert 1
  Gene/Insert name: FRT-alpha-crystallin::Venus-FRT-loxP reporter cassette
  Species: D. rerio (zebrafish), Synthetic
  Insert size (bp): 1853
  Promoter: alpha-crystallin
  Cloning method: Restriction Enzyme; 5′ cloning site EcoRI (not destroyed); 3′ cloning site EcoRV (not destroyed)
  Sequencing primers: 5′ GTAAAACGACGGCCAGTGA; 3′ TGCTGATTTGGAGAGCTCATTT
Gene/Insert 2
  Gene/Insert name: cmlc2::mCherry
  Species: D. rerio (zebrafish)
  Insert size (bp): 1836
  Promoter: cmlc2
  Cloning method: Restriction Enzyme; 5′ cloning site XhoI (not destroyed); 3′ cloning site XhoI (destroyed during cloning)
  Sequencing primers: 5′ CATCCTGCACTGAATGCACA; 3′ GGAAACAGCTATGACCATGAT
Terms and licenses: Academic/Nonprofit Terms; Industry Terms: Not Available to Industry
How to cite: pKHR8 was a gift from David Grunwald (Addgene plasmid # 74625 ; http://n2t.net/addgene:74625 ; RRID:Addgene_74625)
