LOCUS       Exported 962 bp ds-DNA linear SYN 18-MAY-2021
DEFINITION  a plasmid derived from pKHR5: in addition to Venus reporter gene, it
            also contains cmlc2::mCherry (red heart) reporter gene at 3' end of
            the mcs as pKHR7. Genbank accession number is KU144825..
ACCESSION   .
VERSION     .
KEYWORDS    pKHR8
SOURCE      synthetic DNA construct
  ORGANISM  synthetic DNA construct
REFERENCE   1 (bases 1 to 962)
  AUTHORS   Hoshijima K, Jurynec MJ, Grunwald DJ
  TITLE     Precise Editing of the Zebrafish Genome Made Simple and Efficient.
  JOURNAL   Dev Cell. 2016 Mar 21;36(6):654-67. doi:
            10.1016/j.devcel.2016.02.015.
  PUBMED    27003937
REFERENCE   2 (bases 1 to 962)
  AUTHORS   .
  TITLE     Direct Submission
  JOURNAL   Exported May 18, 2021 from SnapGene Server 1.1.58
            http://www.snapgene.com
FEATURES             Location/Qualifiers
     source          1..962
                     /organism="synthetic DNA construct"
                     /mol_type="other DNA"
     primer_bind     2..21
                     /label=T7
                     /note="T7 promoter, forward primer"
     promoter        2..20
                     /label=T7 promoter
                     /note="promoter for bacteriophage T7 RNA polymerase"
     primer_bind     102..118
                     /label=SK primer
                     /note="common sequencing primer, one of multiple similar
                     variants"
     primer_bind     102..118
                     /label=pBluescriptSK
                     /note="For pBluescript vector"
     protein_bind    138..171
                     /label=FRT (minimal)
                     /bound_moiety="FLP recombinase from the Saccharomyces
                     cerevisiae 2u plasmid"
                     /note="supports FLP-mediated excision but not integration
                     (Turan and Bode, 2011)"
     polyA_signal    235..369
                     /label=SV40 poly(A) signal
                     /note="SV40 polyadenylation signal"
     primer_bind     complement(272..291)
                     /label=SV40pA-R
                     /note="SV40 polyA, reverse primer"
     primer_bind     326..345
                     /label=EBV-rev
                     /note="SV40 polyA terminator, reverse primer"
     polyA_signal    406..613
                     /label=bGH poly(A) signal
                     /note="bovine growth hormone polyadenylation signal"
     primer_bind     602..619
                     /label=BGH-rev
                     /note="Bovine growth hormone terminator, reverse primer.
                     Also called BGH reverse"
     CDS             complement(640..891)
                     /codon_start=1
                     /product="C-terminal fragment of mVenus for use in
                     bimolecular fluorescence complementation (BiFC) (Kodama and
                     Hu, 2010)"
                     /label=VC155
                     /translation="DKQKNGIKANFKIRHNIEDGGVQLADHYQQNTPIGDGPVLLPDNH
                     YLSYQSALSKDPNEKRDHMVLLEFVTAAGITLGMDELYK"
     primer_bind     complement(682..703)
                     /label=EGFP-C
                     /note="EGFP, forward primer"
ORIGIN
        1 gtaatacgac tcactatagg gcgaattgga gctccaccgc ggtggcggcc aggtccttta
       61 gtcgggtatt cgggtaggga taacagggta atggcggccg ctctagaact agtggatccc
      121 ccgggctgca ggaattcgaa gttcctattc tctagaaagt ataggaactt cttaaaaaac
      181 ctcccacacc tccccctgaa cctgaaacat aaaatgaatg caattgttgt tgttaacttg
      241 tttattgcag cttataatgg ttacaaataa agcaatagca tcacaaattt cacaaataaa
      301 gcattttttt cactgcattc tagttgtggt ttgtccaaac tcatcaatgt atcttatcat
      361 gtctggatca tcatcgatgg tacccaccgc ggtggcggcg atctctcccc agcatgcctg
      421 ctattgtctt cccaatcctc ccccttgctg tcctgcccca ccccaccccc cagaatagaa
      481 tgacacctac tcagacaatg cgatgcaatt tcctcatttt attaggaaag gacagtggga
      541 gtggcacctt ccagggtcaa ggaaggcacg ggggaggggc aaacaacaga tggctggcaa
      601 ctagaaggca cagtcgaggc tgatcagcgg gccgctttac ttgtacagct cgtccatgcc
      661 gagagtgatc ccggcggcgg tcacgaactc cagcaggacc atgtgatcgc gcttctcgtt
      721 ggggtctttg ctcagggcgg actggtagct caggtagtgg ttgtcgggca gcagcacggg
      781 gccgtcgccg atgggggtgt tctgctggta gtggtcggcg agctgcacgc cgccgtcctc
      841 gatgttgtgg cggatcttga agttggcctt gatgccgttc ttctgcttgt cggcggtgat
      901 atagacgttg tggctgttgt agttgtactc cagcttgtgc cccaggatgt tgccgtcctc
      961 ct
//
