>Addgene plasmid #74625 | pKHR8 | addgene partial sequence | sequence record 142734 | M13pUC-Rev 5'-AGCGGATAACAATTTCACACAGG-3'
TGACCATGATTACGCCAAGCTCGAAATTAACCCTCACTAAAGGGAACAAAAGCTGGTACCGGTCCTTTAG
TCGGGTATTCGGGTAGGGATAACAGGGTAATGGCGGCTCGAAAAAAACCTCCCACACCTCCCCCTGAACC
TGAAACATAAAATGAATGCAATTGTTGTTGTTAACTTGTTTATTGCAGCTTATAATGGTTACAAATAAAG
CAATAGCATCACAAATTTCACAAATAAAGCATTTTTTTCACTGCATTCTAGTTGTGGTTTGTCCAAACTC
ATCAATGTATCTTATCATGTCTGGATCTACGTAATACGACTCACTATAGTTCTAGAGGCGCGCCTTACTT
GTACAGCTCGTCCATGCCGCCGGTGGAGTGGCGGCCCTCGGCGCGCTCGTACTGTTCCACGATGGTGTAG
TCCTCGTTGTGGGAGGTGATGTCCAGCTTGATGTTGACGTTGTAGGCGCCGGGCAGCTGCACGGGCTTCT
TGGCCTTGTAGGTGGTCTTGACCTCGGCGTCGTAGTGGCCGCCGTCCTTCAGCTTCAGCCTCTGCTTGAT
CTCGCCCTTCAGGGCGCCGTCCTCGGGGTACATCCGCTCGGAGGAGGCCTCCCAGCCCATGGTCTTCTTC
TGCATTACGGGGCCGTCGGAGGGGAAGTTGGTGCCGCGCAGCTTCACCTTGTAGATGAACTCGCCGTCCT
GCAGGGAGGAGTCCTGGGTCACGGTCACCACGCCGCCGTCCTCGAAGTTCATCACGCGCTCCCACTTGAA
GCCCTCGGGGAAGGACAGCTTCAAGTAGTCGGGGATGTCGGCGGGGTGCTTCACGTAGGCCTTGGAGCCG
TACATGAACTGAGGGGACAGGATGTCCCAGGCGAAGGGCAGGGG
