>Addgene plasmid #74625 | pKHR8 | addgene partial sequence | sequence record 142736 | Mombaerts-mRFPup 5'-GTGGCCGTTCACGGAGCCCTCCATG-3'
GCATGAACTCCTTGATGATGGCCATGTTGTCGTCCTCGCCCTTGCTCACCATGGTCACTGTCTGCTTTGC
TGTTGGTCTGGGCTCCTGGGTCACTGGCTTACTAATGGAGTCTTTATGTATGAGGACTCTTATCAATTGT
TCTTCTATAAAGGTCTGCAGTGTTTCTGTTCGTCCCCTACATGGACACCCAGAGCCTCCTAAATACAGGA
GCCCTGATAACTGCACAAGTGCTCAGATTCCAGCAGGGTGGAAAATGAGATAAAGTGTGCAGATGGGGAG
GGGGACGTGAATGAGAGATTTGAGGGATGAAAAGGATGGATGAACGCATTGAAAATAGCCCCTTTCACAA
AATAATACCAGTAAATTGTCATATAATTAATGACCAGACCTTTACCTGTAAATGATGTGATGTTCATATA
CAGAAGAATGCCAACAATTTACAGATGATTTTACAAATTCTTAATTTTCCTTTTCTAAATGGATTTGTTC
ACACATTATCTCTTCAAAGCAATTGAATTTTCTGGAAAAGATTGGCTGTGTGTGTAAAAGGTGCTACTGA
GGAATTTAATGTGACATGGAATGAAGCAAACAGCAGCCTAAGACAGGATGGCAGGAAAAATGTCACATGT
TTAAAATAAGAGTGAAACCAACGACCTGGACTTATAGAGACTGTGTGTCCTTAGGCAAAGCTCTTGTACA
AACAGTGCTTGTGACTGTGAAATTCGGGGTTTGCCTGGATTGTGTTAAATGTGTGCTTGGATGTATCATA
AAAAAGAATCGGTTCTCTGTATTTGACATTTTCTGTAATTTATCTAAAGTTACAACTGGCTATGCCTGAT
TTTTATCACTATTGAATCAATCATTTTAAAGAATGTTAAGTCTGCTGATTTGGAGAGCTCATTTACATTT
ATTTTGAATGTCTCTTATTTAACACAACTGATTTCTCGAGGTCGACGGTA
