>Addgene plasmid #74625 | pKHR8 | addgene partial sequence | sequence record 142746 | GFPGenotRW 5'-AGTCGATGCCCTTCAGCTCGAT-3'
AACTTCACCTCGGCGCGGGTCTTGTAGTTGCCGTCGTCCTTGAAGAAGATGGTGCGCTCCTGGACGTAGC
CTTCGGGCATGGCGGACTTGAAGAAGTCGTGCTGCTTCATGTGGTCGGGGTAGCGGGCGAAGCACTGCAG
GCCGTAGCCCAGGGTGGTCACGAGGGTGGGCCAGGGCACGGGCAGCTTGCCGGTGGTGCAGATCAGCTTC
AGGGTCAGCTTGCCGTAGGTGGCATCGCCCTCGCCCTCGCCGGACACGCTGAACTTGTGGCCGTTTACGT
CGCCGTCCAGCTCGACCAGGATGGGCACCACCCCGGTGAACAGCTCCTCGCCCTTGCTCACCATGTTGTC
AGACCTGGTAACTCCTTACTGTAACTTATTGCACCTGATGAACAAAAGATGTGAACTGAACGCAAGTAGG
AGGCTAATAGAGGCTAGTACAGTACAAAGATCCCCAAATGATGTGTGCCGGCCTTAGTGGAGGCAGACCC
CTGGTTATATACCTGTGCTGCAGAAAGAGGGGCTTACAAATGGATCTCTCTGGAATGGCATTATCTCATG
GTGGGAACAGTGTTGTCAGCAGAATCAGCGGGGTGGACTCTGACCTGAGAATGACAGTCTAGCACTGAAT
GGCTCAGACAATACTCTTGTGGCCAACTATCACCGGAAAATAAGTGCCTGCCAAAACAAACCAGACCAGA
TGAAGCTACATGGCTGTAGAACGTCAGTATTTAATGTGTTGTGGCCACTTGGTTCACCAGATTTAAGAGC
TAATTTTTTTAAATATCACAGATAATCAATCGCTTTTTTTTTTTCTTGACTGAAAAGCTTAGACTGGAAA
ATTCTTTGAAAAAGTTTGCACTACAGAAAATAAATACATAACATCCTGCACTGAATGCACACTATTAATG
AAGTTCCTATTCTCTAGAAAGTATAGGAACTTCAATAACTTCGTATAGCATACATTATACGAAGTTATGA
TATCAAGCTTATCGATACCGTCGACCTCGAGAA
